Addgene plasmid #1927: pFastBac FPC
Depositing lab: Robert Kingston. Depositing organization: Massachusetts General Hospital. Publication: Reconstitution of a functional core polycomb repressive complex. Francis NJ, Saurin AJ, Shao Z, Kingston RE. Mol Cell 2001 Sep;8(3):545-56. 10.1016/S1097-2765(01)00316-1 PubMed 11583617.
Backbone
  Vector backbone: pFastBac
  Backbone manufacturer: Invitrogen
  Backbone size w/o insert (bp): 4800
  Vector type: Insect Expression
  Selectable markers: Gentamicin
Growth in bacteria
  Bacterial resistance: Ampicillin, 100 μg/mL
  Growth temperature: 37°C
  Growth strain: DH5alpha
  Copy number: High Copy
Gene/Insert
  Gene/Insert name: Polycomb (alt name: Pc)
  Species: D. melanogaster (fly)
  Insert size (bp): 1600
  Entrez Gene: Pc (a.k.a. Dmel_CG32443, CG32443, CG7618, DmPc, Dmel\CG32443, PC, Pc-G, PcG, dPC, pc)
  Tag / fusion protein: flag (N terminal on insert)
  Cloning method: Restriction Enzyme; 5′ cloning site NotI (not destroyed); 3′ cloning site XbaI (not destroyed)
  Sequencing primers: 5′ Polyhedrin forward
Terms and licenses: Academic/Nonprofit Terms; Industry Terms: Not Available to Industry
Depositor comments: For baculoviral expression of Polycomb with N-terminal flag epitope. (kingston #1324)
How to cite: pFastBac FPC was a gift from Robert Kingston (Addgene plasmid # 1927 ; http://n2t.net/addgene:1927 ; RRID:Addgene_1927)
