[The description below was written by a language model from this plasmid's Addgene catalogue record.]
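Description:
pFastBac FPC is a baculovirus donor plasmid for insect-cell expression, built on the Invitrogen pFastBac backbone (about 4.8 kb without insert). It carries the Drosophila melanogaster Polycomb (Pc) coding sequence, an insert of roughly 1.6 kb, cloned between NotI and XbaI sites that both remain intact. A FLAG epitope is fused to the N-terminus of Polycomb. In bacteria the plasmid is maintained at high copy under ampicillin selection, and gentamicin is listed as an additional selectable marker.

The record does not name the promoter explicitly. However, the polyhedrin forward primer is recommended for sequencing, which fits the usual pFastBac arrangement in which the strong, very late baculoviral polyhedrin promoter drives the insert. In vectors of this family, the expression cassette and the gentamicin resistance gene generally lie between Tn7 transposon ends. The cassette can therefore be transposed into a baculovirus shuttle genome (bacmid) in a suitable E. coli host, with gentamicin helping to select recombinants. The resulting bacmid is then used to produce recombinant virus in insect cells. No feature table is provided, so these elements are inferred from the backbone family rather than confirmed for this plasmid.

According to the depositor, the construct is for baculoviral expression of Polycomb with an N-terminal FLAG epitope. The tag allows immunodetection and affinity purification of the protein and its associated partners. This matches the linked publication, which describes reconstitution of a functional core Polycomb repressive complex from recombinant components.
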