>Addgene plasmid #1927 | pFastBac FPC | addgene partial sequence | sequence record 16920 | dpolycomb_5
CGNNAANNACATGCGCTGAGCTTGGACTCGTGGTGGTGGTGATGATGATGGTGGGTCAGCGGAGATTCCG
AGCGCCGTCCACTGTTGCGTTCGGACTTGATGTGGTGATGATGGTGGTGGTGGTGATGGTGCTTCTTCTC
CTTCTTCGACTCCTTATCGTGGGTAGCCGATGAGGTGGTGGCTTGATGCGTGTCCACATCGTTTTCGGTG
AAGGTGTACTCATCCTCCTCGGATTCCGGCTCCGGATCGGGTTCTTTCTCCTTCTTCTTAATGCCTCGCT
TGGAGGGAGTTCCGGAGGATTTGTTCGTTTGTTCGTAGATGTCGATGAGGCGGCGATCCAGGATGTTTAC
CTCCGGTTCCCAGGTGTTGTAGCGCTGGTTCCAGCCCTTCCACTTGACACGGTACTCCACGACGCCCTTC
TTAACGCGCTTTTGGATGATTTTCTCAGCCGCGTACACTAGATCGACTGGATCGTCGGTCGCATTGTCGC
GCCCCAACTTCCCCTTACTCCCCTTGCCTCGACCAGTCATTTTTATACCGTCGCTAGAGGATCCTTTGTC
ATCGTCGTCCTTGTAGTCCATCCCGATCCAGATCCACTAGTGGCCTATNGNGCGCNAATAGGGTGCCTCG
TCNACGTAGGCCTTTGAATCCGCGCGCTNCGGACCGGAATCGCGCCCGATGGTGGGACGGTATGAATAAT
CCGGAAAATTATAGGTTTTTATAAAAAACTGTAACNAAAAGAAANNNTATTNTTGGAANGGT
